>Addgene plasmid #217665 | RepairTemplate_AAVS1-OsTIR1-F74G-SNAP | addgene full sequence | sequence record 440857 | Addgene NGS Result
GAGAGTTTTCGCCCCGAAGAACGTTTTCCAATGATGAGCACTTTTAAAGTTCTGCTATGTGGCGCGGTAT
TATCCCGTATTGACGCCGGGCAAGAGCAACTCGGTCGCCGCATACACTATTCTCAGAATGACTTGGTTGA
GTACTCACCAGTCACAGAAAAGCATCTTACGGATGGCATGACAGTAAGAGAATTATGCAGTGCTGCCATA
ACCATGAGTGATAACACTGCGGCCAACTTACTTCTGACAACGATCGGAGGACCGAAGGAGCTAACCGCTT
TTTTGCACAACATGGGGGATCATGTAACTCGCCTTGATCGTTGGGAACCGGAGCTGAATGAAGCCATACC
AAACGACGAGCGTGACACCACGATGCCTGTAGCAATGGCAACAACGTTGCGCAAACTATTAACTGGCGAA
CTACTTACTCTAGCTTCCCGGCAACAATTAATAGACTGGATGGAGGCGGATAAAGTTGCAGGACCACTTC
TGCGCTCGGCCCTTCCGGCTGGCTGGTTTATTGCTGATAAATCTGGAGCCGGTGAGCGTGGGTCTCGCGG
TATCATTGCAGCACTGGGGCCAGATGGTAAGCCCTCCCGTATCGTAGTTATCTACACGACGGGGAGTCAG
GCAACTATGGATGAACGAAATAGACAGATCGCTGAGATAGGTGCCTCACTGATTAAGCATTGGTAACTGT
CAGACCAAGTTTACTCATATATACTTTAGATTGATTTAAAACTTCATTTTTAATTTAAAAGGATCTAGGT
GAAGATCCTTTTTGATAATCTCATGACCAAAATCCCTTAACGTGAGTTTTCGTTCCACTGAGCGTCAGAC
CCCGTAGAAAAGATCAAAGGATCTTCTTGAGATCCTTTTTTTCTGCGCGTAATCTGCTGCTTGCAAACAA
AAAAACCACCGCTACCAGCGGTGGTTTGTTTGCCGGATCAAGAGCTACCAACTCTTTTTCCGAAGGTAAC
TGGCTTCAGCAGAGCGCAGATACCAAATACTGTTCTTCTAGTGTAGCCGTAGTTAGGCCACCACTTCAAG
AACTCTGTAGCACCGCCTACATACCTCGCTCTGCTAATCCTGTTACCAGTGGCTGCTGCCAGTGGCGATA
AGTCGTGTCTTACCGGGTTGGACTCAAGACGATAGTTACCGGATAAGGCGCAGCGGTCGGGCTGAACGGG
GGGTTCGTGCACACAGCCCAGCTTGGAGCGAACGACCTACACCGAACTGAGATACCTACAGCGTGAGCTA
TGAGAAAGCGCCACGCTTCCCGAAGGGAGAAAGGCGGACAGGTATCCGGTAAGCGGCAGGGTCGGAACAG
GAGAGCGCACGAGGGAGCTTCCAGGGGGAAACGCCTGGTATCTTTATAGTCCTGTCGGGTTTCGCCACCT
CTGACTTGAGCGTCGATTTTTGTGATGCTCGTCAGGGGGGCGGAGCCTATGGAAAAACGCCAGCAACGCG
GCCTTTTTACGGTTCCTGGCCTTTTGCTGGCCTTTTGCTCACATGTTCTTTCCTGCGTTATCCCCTGATT
CTGTGGATAACCGTATTACCGCCTTTGAGTGAGCTGATACCGCTCGCCGCAGCCGAACGACCGAGCGCAG
CGAGTCAGTGAGCGAGGAAGCGGAAGAGCGCTGCCGGCACCTGTCCTACGAGTTGCATGATAAAGAAGAC
AGTCATAAGTGCGGCGACGATAGTCATGCCCCGCGCCCACCGGAAGGAGCTGACTGGGTTGAAGGCTCTC
AAGGGCATCGGTCGAGCCCAGAGACAGTGACCAACCATCCCTGTTTTCCTAGGACTGAGGGTTTCAGCGC
TAAAACTAGGCTGTCCTGGGCAAACAGCATAAGCTGGTCACCCCACACCCAGACCTGACCCAAACCCAGC
TCCCCTGCTTCTTGGCCACGTAACCTGAGAAGGGAATCCCTCCTCTCTGAACCCCAGCCCACCCCAATGC
TCCAGGCCTCCTGGGATACCCCGAAGAGTGAGTTTGCCAAGCAGTCACCCCACAGTTGGAGGAGAATCCA
CCCAAAAGGCAGCCTGGTAGACAGGGCTGGGGTGGCCTCTCGTGGGGTCCAGGCCAAGTAGGTGGCCTGG
GGCCTCTGGGGGATGCAGGGGAAGGGGGATGCAGGGGAACGGGGATGCAGGGGAACGGGGCTCAGTCTGA
AGAGCAGAGCCAGGAACCCCTGTAGGGAAGGGGCAGGAGAGCCAGGGGCATGAGATGGTGGACGAGGAAG
GGGGACAGGGAAGCCTGAGCGCCTCTCCTGGGCTTGCCAAGGACTCAAACCCAGAAGCCCAGAGCAGGGC
CTTAGGGAAGCGGGACCCTGCTCTGGGCGGAGGAATATGTCCCAGATAGCACTGGGGACTCTTTAAGGAA
AGAAGGATGGAGAAAGAGAAAGGGAGTAGAGGCGGCCACGACCTGGTGAACACCTAGGACGCACCATTCT
CACAAAGGGAGTTTTCCACACGGACACCCCCCTCCTCACCACAGCCCTGCCAGGACGGGGCTGGCTACTG
GCCTTATCTCACAGGTAAAACTGACGCACGGAGGAACAATATAAATTGGGGACTAGAAAGGTGAAGAGCC
AAAGTTAGAACTCAGGACCAACTTATTCTGATTTTGTTTTTCCAAACTGCTTCTCCTCTTGGGAAGTGTA
AGGAAGCTGCAGCACCAGGATCAGTGAAACGCACCAGACAGCCGCGTCAGAGCAGCTCAGGTTCTGGGAG
AGGGTAGCGCAGGGTGGCCACTGAGAACCGGGCAGGTCACGCATCCCCCCCTTCCCTCCCACCCCCTGCC
AAGCTCTCCCTCCCAGGATCCTCTCTGGCTCCATCGTAAGCAAACCTTAGAGGTTCTGGCAAGGAGAGAG
ATGGCTCCAGGAAATGGGGGTGTGTCACCAGATAAGGAATCTGCCTAACAGGAGGTGGGGGTTAGACCCA
ATATCAGGAGACTAGGAAGGAGGAGGCCTAAGGATGGGGCTTTTCTGTCACCAATCCTGTCCCTAGTGAT
GCATGGACAAACCACAACTAGAATGCAGTGAAAAAAATGCTTTATTTGTGAAATTTGTGATGCTATTGCT
TTATTTGTAACCATTATAAGCTGCAATAAACAAGTTAACACCGATAAGCTTGATATCGAATTCTTAGCCC
TCCCACACATAACCAGAGGGCAGCAATTCACGAATCCCAACTGCCGTCGGCTGTCCATCACTGTCCTTCA
CTATGGCTTTGATCCCAGGATGCAGATCGAGAAGCACCTGTCGGCACCGTCCGCAGGGGCTCAAGATGCC
CCTGTTCTCATTTCCGATCGCGACGATACAAGTCAGGTTGCCAGCTGCCGCAGCAGCAGCAGTGCCCAGC
ACCACGAGTTCTGCACAAGGTCCCCCAGTAAAATGATATACATTGACACCAGTGAAGATGCGGCCGTCGC
TAGAGAGAGCTGCGCTGGCGACGCTGTAGTCTTCAGAGATGGGGATGCTGTTGATTGTAGCCGTTGCTCT
TTCAATGAGGGTGGATTCTTCTTGAGACAAAGGCTTGGCCATGGAAGGTCGTCTTTATCATCGTGTTTTT
CAAAGGAAAACCACGTCCCCGTGGTTCGGGGGGCCTAGACGTTTTTTTAACCTCGACTAAACACATGTAA
AGCATGTGCACCGAGGCCCCAGATCAGATCCCATACAATGGGGTACCTTCTGGGCATCCTTCAGCCCCTT
GTTGAATACGCTTGAGGAGAGCCATTTGACTCTTTCCACAACTATCCAACTCACAACGTGGCACTGGGGT
TGTGCCGCCTTTGCAGGTGTATCTTATACACGTGGCTTTTGGCCGCAGAGGCACCTGTCGCCAGGTGGGG
GGTTCCGCTGCCTGCAAAGGGTCGCTACAGACGTTGTTTGTCTTCAAGAAGCTTCCAGAGGAACTGCTTC
CTTCACGACATTCAACAGACCTTGCATTCCTTTGGCGAGAGGGGAAAGACCCCTAGGAATGCTCGTCAAG
AAGACAGGGCCAGGTTTCCGGGCCCTCACATTGCCAAAAGACGGCAATATGGTGGAAAATAACATATAGA
CAAACGCACACCGGCCTTATTCCAAGCGGCTTCGGCCAGTAACGTTAGGGGGGGGGGGGAGAGGGGCGGA
ATTGGCCGCCCTAGATGCATGCTCGACCTGCAGTTGGACCTGGGAGTGGACACCTGTGGAGAGAAAGGCA
AAGTGGATGTCATTGTCACTCAAGTGTATGGCCAGATCTCAAGCCTGCCACACCTCAAGCTTGACAACAA
AAAGATTGTCTTTTCTGACCAGATGGACGCGGCCACCCTCAAAGGCATCACCGCGGGCCAGGTGAATATC
AAATCCTCCTCGTTTTTGGAAACTGACAATCTTAGCGCAGAAGTCATGCCCGCTTTTGAGAGGGAGTACT
CACCCCAACAGCTGGCCCTCGCAGACAGCGAATTAATTCGGCGGCCGGTTAACCTAATCAAGTTTGACCC
GTTTGGCTGCGGCTCTAGAAAGCTTACCCAGCCCAGGCTTGCCCAGTCTGTGGCCCTCGTGGGCCAGCAG
CCACTCTTTCACGGCGAGCCCGCCCTCGTAGCCCCCCACGTCCAGGTCGCCCTGCACCACCCGGTGGCAG
GGGATCAGAATGGGCACGGGATTTCCGCTCAGGGCGGTTTTCACGGCGGCGGTGGCGGCGGGATTGCCGG
CCAGGGCGGCCAGGTGGCTGTAGCTGATGACCTCTCCGAACTTCACCACTTTCAGCAGTTTCCACAGCAC
CTGGCGGGTAAAGCTCTCCTGCTGGAACACTGGGTGGTGCAGGGCTGGCACAGGGAACTCCTCGATGGCC
TCAGGCTGGTGAAAGTAGGCGTTGAGCCAGGCGGTGGCCTGCATCAGTGGCTCTGGTCCGCCCAGCACGG
CGGCTGGGGCAGGCACTTCCACGGCGTCGGCGGCAGATGTTCCTTTGCCCAGGAAGATGATACGGTGCAG
GCCCTGTTCGCACCCAGACAGTTCCAGCTTGCCCAGAGGGCTATCCAGGGTGGTGCGCTTCATTTCGCAG
TCTTTGTCGGATCCGTTCAAGTCTTCTTCTGAGATTAATTTTTGTTCACCGTTCAAGTCTTCCTCGGAGA
TTAGCTTTTGTTCACCGTTCAAATCTTCTTCAGAAATCAACTTTTGTTCACCACTAGCAGCAGAACCGGA
GTCGACTAGGATTTTAACAAAATTTGGTGCATCATCCCTCGCCCCAGCAGTTGTGCGGTACACATATAAT
TTCTCCACTTTAGGCAGATCTCCATGGTTTTCCTCCATTTCATTGCTACCATCCCGCTCATTTATGACCT
CAACATTGAGCATCGGCATCTTTGACGCAAGGACTTGGCACCCCTTTAACGTGACATTGCAAGATGACAT
CCAAAGGGATCGCATTGTCTCGTACCTAGCAAAATTCCCCAAGAGTGCAGCATCACCAAACGGGCTATCT
CTTATCTCCAGTTTCCTTAAATTCTTGCATCCATTCATAACATGCATCATACCCTTATCACTGTCACCAG
CAAATGCTATAGAAAGCATCTCAAGTTGTTTTGCATATTTCCCAATATACATGAAAACTTTGTCTGTGAG
AAGACCAGATATTGACAAACGTTGTAATCCCTTGCACTCACGAACAATAGCTCCAAAGCCTTCATCTAAT
GGTTGGCTTGTCACAACATCAGGCTTCCCTGGCTCAAGAATACAAAGTCTGAATCGTGTGAAATTTGGAC
AGTTCTTGGCGACAGTAACTAGTGCAGCATTAGTCATTTGGTGACAGAAGTACAGTAGTGAGTTCAGTTT
TGGACAGCCCAAGGATACTGCAACAAGTCCCTCCTCTGTCACTGCAGAATAACCAGCTACGTAGAAATCT
GATGGAAATACCCTGAGTTCTTGCAAGTCTTTGCAACTGGAGGCCACCACTTGCAAGCCTTTGTCCGAGA
TACAATCCAGTACCCAAAGGCGTTGGAGCTTCACACAGCGGCTAATCATTTTTGTAAGGTCAGAAGCATC
AAGTGTGGGTGCATAGCTCAAGTTCAATCCTGTCAGTTGAGCACACAGGGGGTAGATAAATGACAGGCAA
ACAGGAGAAGCATCCCAGAATCCAGACAAACTCCTCAACATCTTGCATTTCTCCAGAGCACTGGTAAGCT
TAAAGTAGGACTCAGTTTGGAAGTCATCTGTCAAATTCCCTGTCCCCAAATCCTCCAAGTTAGGGGTACG
CAGTAGTATCTTTGCAAGTGTATCTACCGATACAGATCGATTCAGCCTCAAACTCCGCAGGTTTGGGGAC
CTGCTAACAAGTCTCTCCAGTGAACCAGCATTAACCTCCCCTTTGATGCAGGCAAAATTCAATGAGACAA
GTGATGTGCAGGAATCAGGGAAGCAGGAAAGCCACCTAGGCCCTCGATCCTCCACTTCATTTTCCTGCAA
ATCCAACTCCCTCAGAAGCTTGCAATGGCTCGCGACGGCGGCTAGCCCGTCAGTGCTGAACCCCTCGCAG
CTGATAAGAACAAGAGCCCTGAACCGCGGGAACGAGCGAGCCAGCAGTTCGAGGCTCTCGTCGGACACCA
CCATCCGCTTCATCCTGAGCTCCTCCAGGCCGTGGCATCCCCTCGCGGCCGCCTCGATCCACGGCCCCGC
GTAGCCGCCCCAGTCGGGGGGCACGAGGTTGAAGTCGGCGCCGTGGGGCTTCCCCTTCACCGTGAGCGCC
CGCACGTTGGGGAACCGCGCGGCGACGCGGCCGGCGCGCACGGCGTAGCAGTTGCCCACGAAGACGCCGC
GGCGGCTCAGCCTCTCGATCTCGTACCACACCTTGCAGACGAGCGAGACCGTGTTGCGGTCGCGCTGCGC
CGGCAGGAAGCTGAAGATGTGCTCCACCACCTCCTCCGGGAAGTACGTCATGGTGGAAGCGCTCTAGAAC
CGGTCCTGTGTTCTGGCGGCAAACCCGTTGCGAAAAAGAACGTTCACGGCGACTACTGCACTTATATACG
GTTCTCCCCCACCCTCGGGAAAAAGGCGGAGCCAGTACACGACATCACTTTCCCAGTTTACCCCGCGCCA
CCTTCTCTAGGCACCGGATCAATTGCCGACCCCTCCCCCCAACTTCTCGGGGACTGTGGGCGATGTGCGC
TCTGCCCACTACTAGTAGAGAAATGTTCTGGCACCTGCACTTGCACTGGGGACAGCCTATTTTGCTAGTT
TGTTTTGTTTCGTTTTGTTTTGATGGAGAGCGTATGTTAGTACTATCGATTCACACAAAAAACCAACACA
CAGATGTAATGAAAATAAAGATATTTTATTCTCGAGGTGATAATTCCACGCATGCGCCCCACTGTGGGGT
GGAGGGGACAGATAAAAGTACCCAGAACCAGAGCCACATTAACCGGCCCTGGGAATATAAGGTGGTCCCA
GCTCGGGGACACAGGATCCCTGGAGGCAGCAAACATGCTGTCCTGAAGTGGACATAGGGGCCCGGGTTGG
AGGAAGAAGACTAGCTGAGCTCTCGGACCCCTGGAAGATGCCATGACAGGGGGCTGGAAGAGCTAGCACA
GACTAGAGAGGTAAGGGGGGTAGGGGAGCTGCCCAAATGAAAGGAGTGAGAGGTGACCCGAATCCACAGG
AGAACGGGGTGTCCAGGCAAAGAAAGCAAGAGGATGGAGAGGTGGCTAAAGCCAGGGAGACGGGGTACTT
TGGGGTTGTCCAGAAAAACGGTGATGATGCAGGCCTACAAGAAGGGGAGGCGGGACGCAAGGGAGACATC
CGTCGGAGAAGGCCATCCTAAGAAACGAGAGATGGCACAGGCCCCAGAAGGAGAAGGAAAAGGGAACCCA
GCGAGTGAAGACGGCATGGGGTTGGGTGAGGGAGGAGAGATGCCCGGAGAGGACCCAGACACGGGGAGGA
TCCGCTCAGAGGACATCACGTGGTGCAGCGCCGAGAAGGAAGTGCTCCGGAAAGAGCATCCTTGGGCAGC
AACACAGCAGAGAGCAAGGGGAAGAGGGAGTGGAGGAAGACGGAACCTGAAGGAGGCGGCAGGGAAGGAT
CTGGGCCAGCCGTAGAGGTGACCCAGGCCACAAGCTGCAGACAGAAAGCGGCACAGGCCCAGGGGAGAGA
ATGCAGGTCAGAGAAAGCAGGACCTGCCTGGGAAGGGGAAACAGTGGGCCAGAGGCGGCGCAGAAGCCAG
TAGAGCTCAAAGTGGTCCGGACTCAGGAGAGAGACGGCAGCGTTAGAGGGCAGAGTTCCGGCGGCACAGC
AAGGGCACTCGGGGGCGAGAGGAGGGCAGCGCAAAGTGACAATGGCCAGGGCCAGGCAGATAGACCAGAC
TGAGCTATGGGAGCTGGCTCAGGTTCAGGAGAGGGCAGGGCAGGGAAGGAGACAAAGTCCAGGACCGGCT
GGAGGGGCTCAACATCGGAAGAGGGGAAGTCGAGGGAGGGATGGTAAGGAGGACTGCATGGGTCAGCACA
GGCTGCCAAAGCCAGGGCCAGTTAAAGCGACTCCAATGCGGAAGAGAGTAGGTCGACGGCCGCTCCAAGT
ACCTCCCGTACCTTAATATTACTTACTTATCATGGTAGCTTGGGCTGGCGTAATAGCGAAGAGGCCCGCA
CCGATCGCCCTTCCCAACAGTTGCGCAGCCTGAATGGCGAATGGCAAATTGTAAGCGTTAATATTTTGTT
AAAATTCGCGTTAAATTTTTGTTAAATCAGCTCATTTTTTAACCAATAGGCCGAAATCGGCAAAATCCCT
TATAAATCAAAAGAATAGACCGAGATAGGGT
[37 nt withheld, positions 8782-8818]
AAAGAACGTGGACTCCAACGTCAAAGG
[49 nt withheld, positions 8846-8894]
T
[91 nt withheld, positions 8896-8986]
G
[124 nt withheld, positions 8988-9111]
CAGGTGGCACTTTTCGGGGAAATGTGCGCGGAACCCCTATTTGTTTATTTTTCTAAATACATTCAAATAT
GTATCCGCTCATGAGACAATAACCCTGATAAATGCTTCAATAATATTGAAAAAGGAAGAGTATGAGTATT
CAACATTTCCGTGTCGCCCTTATTCCCTTTTTTGCGGCATTTTGCCTTCCTGTTTTTGCTCACCCAGAAA
CGCTGGTGAAAGTAAAAGATGCTGAAGATCAGTTGGGTGCACGAGTGGGTTACATCGAACTGGATCTCAA
CAGCGGTAAGATCCTT
Features (pLannotate 1.2.2; 19 found; start..end, strand, type, name):
    867..1455    +  rep_origin     ori: high-copy-number ColE1/pMB1/pBR322/pUC origin of replication
   1635..1765    -  CDS            TcR (fragment): tetracycline efflux protein; tet; confers resistance to tetracycline
   2171..3007    -  misc_feature   HA-R: right homology arm from the adeno-associated virus integration site (AAVS1) within intron 1 of the human PPP1R12C gene
   3035..3116    -  polyA_signal   SV40 poly(A) signal: SV40 polyadenylation signal
   3122..3143    -  misc_feature   MCS (fragment): pBluescript multiple cloning site
   3144..3542    -  CDS            BSD: blasticidin S deaminase; Aspergillus terreus BSD; confers resistance to blasticidin
   3555..4017    -  misc_feature   IRES: internal ribosome entry site (IRES) of the encephalomyocarditis virus (EMCV)
   4184..4413    -  intron         chimeric intron: chimera between introns from adenovirus and immunoglobulin heavy chain genes
   4506..5048    -  CDS            SNAP-tag®: human O6-alkylguanine-DNA-alkyltransferase variant that forms covalent bonds with benzylguanine derivatives fast-reacting variant, optimized for mammalian expression
   5052..5162    -  CDS            13xMyc (fragment): 13 tandem Myc epitope tags
   5187..6911    -  CDS            OsTIR1: rice transport inhibitor response 1 protein F-box protein that mediates auxin-dependent interaction of a ubiquitin ligase with an auxin-inducible degron (Tan et al., 2007)
   6936..7147    -  promoter       EF-1α core promoter: core promoter for human elongation factor EF-1α
   7157..7248    -  misc_feature   pause site: RNA polymerase II transcriptional pause signal from the human α2 globin gene
   7262..7310    -  polyA_signal   poly(A) signal: synthetic polyadenylation signal
   7456..7957    -  misc_feature   HA-L: left homology arm from the adeno-associated virus integration site (AAVS1) within intron 1 of the human PPP1R12C gene
   8584..8651    +  CDS            lacZα (fragment): LacZα fragment of β-galactosidase; lacZ fragment
   8683..9111    -  rep_origin     f1 ori (sequence partly withheld): f1 bacteriophage origin of replication; arrow indicates direction of (+) strand synthesis
   9138..9242    +  promoter       AmpR promoter: bla
   9243..696     +  CDS            AmpR (across the origin): β-lactamase; bla; confers resistance to ampicillin, carbenicillin, and related antibiotics
