[The description below was written by a language model from this plasmid's Addgene catalogue record and pLannotate feature annotations shown in this document.]
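Description:
RepairTemplate_AAVS1-OsTIR1-F74G-SNAP is a homology-directed repair donor plasmid for inserting an OsTIR1(F74G)-SNAP expression cassette into the human AAVS1 safe harbour locus, located in intron 1 of PPP1R12C. It was built from an existing AAVS1 donor backbone by excising the region between the homology arms and cloning in the OsTIR1-F74G-SNAP-Blast insert. The record is inconsistent about the method, listing both blunt-end and Gibson cloning. In bacteria the plasmid is maintained at high copy from a ColE1/pUC-type origin under ampicillin selection. An f1 origin and small remnants of lacZα and a tetracycline resistance gene are also annotated in the backbone. The catalogue lists a total size of 9,424 bp, while the sequenced record is 9,407 nt.

Between the left and right AAVS1 homology arms, a synthetic poly(A) signal and an α2-globin transcriptional pause site sit upstream of the cassette, presumably insulating it from read-through transcription coming from the surrounding locus. An EF-1α core promoter then drives rice OsTIR1, the F-box protein that recruits auxin-inducible degron-tagged proteins to a ubiquitin ligase. The F74G substitution named in the record is the variant used in the second-generation degron system, which responds to a modified auxin ligand. OsTIR1 is followed by a short Myc-repeat fragment and a C-terminal SNAP-tag, which allows covalent labelling with benzylguanine derivatives to monitor expression. Downstream, a chimeric intron and an EMCV IRES link blasticidin S deaminase to the same transcript, which ends at an SV40 poly(A) signal, so blasticidin resistance selects for cells expressing the cassette. The plasmid carries no nuclease or guide RNA, so a targeted cut at AAVS1 would have to be supplied separately. It is intended for making human cell lines that stably express OsTIR1 for inducible degradation of degron-tagged proteins.
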