Addgene plasmid #217665: RepairTemplate_AAVS1-OsTIR1-F74G-SNAP
Purpose: Repair template to integrate OsTIR1-F74G-SNAP into the human AAVS1 safe harbour locus
Depositing lab: Daniel Gerlich. Depositing organization: Institut fuer Molekulare Biotechnologie (IMBA). Publication: Cohesin-mediated DNA loop extrusion resolves sister chromatids in G2 phase. Batty P, Langer CC, Takacs Z, Tang W, Blaukopf C, Peters JM, Gerlich DW. EMBO J. 2023 Aug 15;42(16):e113475. doi: 10.15252/embj.2023113475. Epub 2023 Jun 26. PubMed 37357575.
Backbone
  Vector backbone: Addgene #129719
  Backbone size w/o insert (bp): 3438
  Total vector size (bp): 9424
  Modifications to backbone: The plasmid was digested with HpaI and AflII; purified the fragment containing the HA-L & HA-R. Blunt-end clone OsTIR1-F74G-SNAP-Blast insert into the backbone
  Vector type: Mammalian Expression, Bacterial Expression
  Selectable markers: Blasticidin
Growth in bacteria
  Bacterial resistance: Ampicillin, 100 μg/mL
  Growth temperature: 37°C
  Growth strain: DH5alpha
  Copy number: High Copy
Gene/Insert
  Gene/Insert name: OsTir1 F74G-SNAP-Blast-AAVS1
  Species: O. sativa
  Insert size (bp): 5986
  Tag / fusion protein: SNAP (C terminal on insert)
  Cloning method: Gibson Cloning
  Sequencing primers: 5′ GAACACAGGACCGGTTCTAGAGC
Terms and licenses: Academic/Nonprofit Terms; Industry Terms: Not Available to Industry
How to cite: RepairTemplate_AAVS1-OsTIR1-F74G-SNAP was a gift from Daniel Gerlich (Addgene plasmid # 217665 ; http://n2t.net/addgene:217665 ; RRID:Addgene_217665)
